Addgene plasmid #167660: pKP2264
Purpose: Express colicinB-His6, A121C, Y254C
Depositing lab: Kathleen Postle. Depositing organization: Pennsylvania State University.
Backbone
  Vector backbone: pACYC184
  Vector type: Bacterial Expression
Growth in bacteria
  Bacterial resistance: Chloramphenicol, 25 μg/mL
  Growth temperature: 37°C
  Growth strain: DH5alpha
  Copy number: High Copy
Gene/Insert
  Gene/Insert name: cba-his6, A121C, Y254C
  Species: Escherichia coli
  Mutation: cba-his6, I121C, Y254C
  Cloning method: Restriction Enzyme; 5′ cloning site Unknown (unknown if destroyed)
Terms and licenses: Academic/Nonprofit Terms; Industry Terms: Not Available to Industry
Depositor comments: The parent plasmid is pKP864 in this collection. Colicin B protein expression can be induced by mitomycin C treatment in a recA+ strain, i.e. not DH5alpha (PMID: 17628143).
How to cite: pKP2264 was a gift from Kathleen Postle (Addgene plasmid # 167660 ; http://n2t.net/addgene:167660 ; RRID:Addgene_167660)
