[The description below was written by a language model from this plasmid's Addgene catalogue record and pLannotate feature annotations shown in this document.]
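Description:
pKP2264 is a bacterial expression plasmid built on the pACYC184 backbone for producing a double-cysteine variant of colicin B from Escherichia coli carrying a C-terminal 6xHis affinity tag. It replicates from the p15A origin, which is compatible with ColE1-type plasmids in the same cell. The catalogue lists it as high copy, although p15A is generally regarded as a low-to-medium copy origin. Selection is by chloramphenicol through the cat gene and its native promoter. The tetracycline resistance gene of pACYC184 appears only as several fragments flanking the insert region, consistent with the colicin segment having been cloned into it, so tetracycline resistance should not be expected. Small IS1 and RSF-type origin fragments are backbone remnants.

The insert comprises the cba gene encoding colicin B fused directly to the His6 tag. It is followed on the opposite strand by cbi, the immunity gene whose product protects the producing cell against its own colicin B. The record is inconsistent about the first substitution: the purpose and insert name give A121C, while the mutation field gives I121C. The second substitution, Y254C, is stated uniformly. No promoter is annotated upstream of cba. However, the depositor notes that expression is induced by mitomycin C in a recA+ strain, which implies SOS-responsive control typical of colicin operons, and means the DH5alpha propagation strain is unsuitable for production. The plasmid derives from pKP864 in the same collection. The introduced cysteines would suit site-specific labelling or disulfide crosslinking of the purified toxin, though the record does not state the intended experiment.
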