Features (pLannotate 1.2.2; 15 found; start..end, strand, type, name):
      1..1533    +  CDS            cba: CEAB_ECOLX - Experimental evidence at protein level: Swiss-Prot protein existence level 1. Colicins are polypeptide toxins produced by and active against E.coli and closely related bacteria. From Escherichia coli.
   1534..1551    +  CDS            6xHis: 6xHis affinity tag
   1575..2099    -  CDS            cbi: IMMB_ECOLX - Protein predicted: Swiss-Prot protein existence level 4. This protein is able to protect a cell, which harbors the plasmid ColB encoding colicin B, against colicin B. From Escherichia coli.
   2313..3214    +  CDS            TcR (fragment): tetracycline efflux protein; tet; confers resistance to tetracycline
   3456..3581    -  CDS            YPB1_ECOLX (fragment): Protein predicted: Swiss-Prot protein existence level 4. From Escherichia coli.
   3717..3810    +  CDS            TcR (fragment): tetracycline efflux protein; tet; confers resistance to tetracycline
   3807..3864    -  CDS            TcR (fragment): tetracycline efflux protein; tet; confers resistance to tetracycline
   3851..3949    +  CDS            YPB2_ECOLX (fragment): Protein predicted: Swiss-Prot protein existence level 4. From Escherichia coli.
   4248..4907    -  CDS            CmR: chloramphenicol acetyltransferase; cat; confers resistance to chloramphenicol
   4908..5010    -  promoter       cat promoter: promoter of the E. coli cat gene encoding chloramphenicol acetyltransferase
   5131..5274    +  mobile_element IS1 (fragment): prokaryotic transposable element IS1
   5393..5448    -  rep_origin     RSF ori (fragment): Plasmids containing the RSF 1030 origin of replication can be propagated in E. coli cells that contain additional plasmids with compatible origins.
   5536..6081    -  rep_origin     p15A ori: Plasmids containing the medium-copy-number p15A origin of replication can be propagated in E. coli cells that contain a second plasmid with the ColE1 origin.
   6193..6221    +  promoter       tet promoter: E. coli promoter for tetracycline efflux protein gene
   6269..6563    +  CDS            TcR (fragment): tetracycline efflux protein; tet; confers resistance to tetracycline
>Addgene plasmid #167660 | pKP2264 | addgene full sequence | sequence record 337305 | Addgene NGS Result
ATGAGTGATAATGAAGGTAGTGTACCGACAGAAGGTATTGATTACGGGGACACAATGGTTGTGTGGCCGT
CAACAGGACGAATTCCGGGCGGTGATGTGAAACCCGGAGGCTCATCAGGTCTCGCTCCATCCATGCCTCC
GGGATGGGGGGATTACAGCCCACAAGGTATCGCACTTGTACAAAGTGTTCTTTTTCCTGGAATTATTCGC
CGGATTATTCTTGATAAAGAACTTGAAGAGGGAGACTGGTCGGGATGGTCTGTCAGTGTGCATAGCCCCT
GGGGAAACGAGAAAGTTTCCGCTGCACGAACAGTTCTTGAAAATGGTTTACGTGGTGGTTTGCCAGAACC
GTCTCGCCCGTGCGCTGTTTCTTTTGCCCGTCTGGAGCCTGCTTCCGGAAATGAGCAAAAAATTATTCGT
CTTATGGTTACACAGCAACTGGAGCAGGTAACGGATATCCCTGCCAGCCAGTTACCAGCAGCGGGTAATA
ATGTACCGGTAAAATATCGTCTGACGGACCTTATGCAGAATGGTACACAATATATGGCTATTATCGGAGG
TATTCCGATGACAGTGCCAGTAGTGGATGCCGTTCCAGTTCCGGACCGGAGTCGTCCGGGAACCAATATT
AAAGATGTTTACAGTGCCCCTGTATCACCAAATCTACCGGACCTGGTATTAAGTGTGGGTCAGATGAATA
CTCCAGTTCGGTCTAATCCCGAAATCCAGGAAGATGGCGTTATTTCTGAGACAGGGAATTGCGTTGAGGC
TGGTTATACGATGTCCAGTAATAATCATGATGTCATTGTCCGTTTTCCTGAAGGCAGTGGAGTTTCTCCG
CTATATATTTCAGCCGTGGAGATTCTGGACAGTAATAGTTTAAGCCAGCGCCAGGAAGCCGAAAATAACG
CAAAGGATGACTTCAGAGTCAAGAAAGAACAAGAAAATGACGAGAAGACGGTCCTGACAAAAACCAGCGA
GGTCATCATTAGTGTCGGTGACAAAGTCGGGGAATATCTTGGAGATAAATACAAGGCGCTTTCCCGTGAA
ATTGCAGAGAATATAAATAATTTTCAGGGAAAAACGATTCGTAGTTATGATGATGCAATGTCTTCCATTA
ATAAGTTAATGGCTAACCCCAGCCTTAAAATAAATGCAACGGACAAAGAAGCCATTGTGAATGCGTGGAA
AGCATTTAATGCTGAGGATATGGGGAATAAATTTGCTGCGTTGGGTAAAACGTTCAAAGCAGCAGATTAT
GCAATAAAGGCAAACAACATCAGGGAGAAGAGTATTGAGGGTTACCAGACTGGTAACTGGGGGCCATTAA
TGCTGGAAGTCGAGTCCTGGGTTATCAGTGGGATGGCATCTGCTGTAGCTCTTAGTTTGTTTTCTTTGAC
ATTAGGCTCGGCCCTTATAGCCTTTGGTCTTTCGGCCACAGTTGTTGGTTTTGTTGGCGTAGTTATTGCA
GGTGCTATTGGTGCATTTATCGATGATAAATTTGTTGATGAGTTGAATCACAAGATCATAAAACACCATC
ACCATCACCATTAATTAAAAGGAAGGCAGTGTTACTGCCTCCCTTTAAAATATTTAATGACAAGTAATGG
CATCAGTAAAATCGCATATGTCATGGTTAAAACAGTAAAGTAAATGGAGCAATATAAAATAAACAGAGTG
ATGACATTATGAGATAATAATTTAAAAAAACCACCTGCTGTTGTTAGTTCCAGATTATAGAACAGTGTGA
TATAAATCAGAATGGCATAAAAAACGGGCCCCCAGAAACAGGATTGCACAACAAGTTTTCTTGTTACTGG
CTTTATGATTTCTCTTGTCTTATATGTGCAAAGAAAAACGAGAATACCCATAACTGGCGCTGTCTTGTTG
TAGTTTGACATAAGTGTTGTCATGACGGGATCATGCAATGATGTAATAGAAGGGAGAAATGCCACCTTAT
TATATAAGTAGTACAGCACTTGAGAATATGGATCATTTATTCGAAGTATTAATATAGCCATTAATGGAAT
AATCCCGATTATGGAAAATGCATATAATATTTCGTTTGCTTTCTTGTTCTTATCTTTATTGCTGGTCATA
TATATACCTTTTTGTATTTTATATATAGATTATATATCAGAGTTCTCAATATATTTCCAGTATTTAATGG
AGTGTACAGATATATATCTTATATATGGTAGTTCAGGAGCTGCCCTACCATTTTTAACGGCATATCAGGC
AAACAATGTTATGGGGAGCCTCTCTCATGGGGTTTGTTCGCCGGCGGAGGCGTTAGCCAGCGGCGAACTC
TGGGATCCTCTACGCCGGACGCATCGTGGCCGGCATCACCGGCGCCACAGGTGCGGTTGCTGGCGCCTAT
ATCGCCGACATCACCGATGGGGAAGATCGGGCTCGCCACTTCGGGCTCATGAGCGCTTGTTTCGGCGTGG
GTATGGTGGCAGGCCCAGTGGCCGGGGGACTGTTGGGCGCCATCTCCTTGCATGCACCATTCCTTGCGGC
GGCGGTGCTCAACGGCCTCAACCTACTACTGGGCTGCTTCCTAATGCAGGAGTCGCATAAGGGAGAGCGT
CGACCGATGCCCTTGAGAGCCTTCAACCCAGTCAGCTCCTTCCGGTGGGCGCGGGGCATGACTATCGTCG
CCGCACTTATGACTGTCTTCTTTATCATGCAACTCGTAGGACAGGTGCCGGCAGCGCTCTGGGTCATTTT
CGGCGAGGACCGCTTTCGCTGGAGCGCGACGATGATCGGCCTGTCGCTTGCGGTATTCGGAATCTTGCAC
GCCCTCGCTCAAGCCTTCGTCACTGGTCCCGCCACCAAACGTTTCGGCGAGAAGCAGGCCATTATCGCCG
GCATGGCGGCCGACGCGCTGGGCTACGTCTTGCTGGCGTTCGCGACGCGAGGCTGGATGGCCTTCCCCAT
TATGATTCTTCTCGCTTCCGGCGGCATCGGGATGCCCGCGTTGCAGGCCATGCTGTCCAGGCAGGTAGAT
GACGACCATCAGGGACAGCTTCAAGGATCGCTCGCGGCTCTTACCAGCCTAACTTCGATCATTGGACCGC
TGATCGTCACGGCGATTTATGCCGCCTCGGCGAGCACATGGAACGGGTTGGCATGGATTGTAGGCGCCGC
CCTATACCTTGTCTGCCTCCCCGCGTTGCGTCGCGGTGCATGGAGCCGGGCCACCTCGACCTGAATGGAA
GCCGGCGGCACCTCGCTAACGGATTCACCACTCCAAGAATTGGAGCCAATCAATTCTTGCGGAGAACTGT
GAATGCGCAAACCAACCCTTGGCAGAACATATCCATCGCGTCCGCCATCTCCAGCAGCCGCACGCGGCGC
ATCTCGGGCAGCGTTGGGTCCTGGCCACGGGTGCGCATGATCGTGCTCCTGTCGTTGAGGACCCGGCTAG
GCTGGCGGGGTTGCCTTACTGGTTAGCAGAATGAATCACCGATACGCGAGCGAACGTGAAGCGACTGCTG
CTGCAAAACGTCTGCGACCTGAGCAACAACATGAATGGTCTTCGGTTTCCGTGTTTCGTAAAGTCTGGAA
ACGCGGAAGTCCCCTACGTGCTGCTGAAGTTGCCCGCAACAGAGAGTGGAACCAACCGGTGATACCACGA
TACTATGACTGAGAGTCAACGCCATGAGCGGCCTCATTTCTTATTCTGAGTTACAACAGTCCGCACCGCT
GCCGGTAGCTCCTTCCGGTGGGCGCGGGGCATGACTATCGTCGCCGCACTTATGACTGTCTTCTTTATCA
TGCAACTCGTAGGACAGGTGCCGGCAGCGCCCAACAGTCCCCCGGCCACGGGGCCTGCCACCATACCCAC
GCCGAAACAAGCGCCCTGCACCATTATGTTCCGGATCTGCATCGCAGGATGCTGCTGGCTACCCTGTGGA
ACACCTACATCTGTATTAACGAAGCGCTAACCGTTTTTATCAGGCTCTGGGAGGCAGAATAAATGATCAT
ATCGTCAATTATTACCTCCACGGGGAGAGCCTGAGCAAACTGGCCTCAGGCATTTGAGAAGCACACGGTC
ACACTGCTTCCGGTAGTCAATAAACCGGTAAACCAGCAATAGACATAAGCGGCTATTTAACGACCCTGCC
CTGAACCGACGACCGGGTCGAATTTGCTTTCGAATTTCTGCCATTCATCCGCTTATTATCACTTATTCAG
GCGTAGCAACCAGGCGTTTAAGGGCACCAATAACTGCCTTAAAAAAATTACGCCCCGCCCTGCCACTCAT
CGCAGTACTGTTGTAATTCATTAAGCATTCTGCCGACATGGAAGCCATCACAAACGGCATGATGAACCTG
AATCGCCAGCGGCATCAGCACCTTGTCGCCTTGCGTATAATATTTGCCCATGGTGAAAACGGGGGCGAAG
AAGTTGTCCATATTGGCCACGTTTAAATCAAAACTGGTGAAACTCACCCAGGGATTGGCTGAGACGAAAA
ACATATTCTCAATAAACCCTTTAGGGAAATAGGCCAGGTTTTCACCGTAACACGCCACATCTTGCGAATA
TATGTGTAGAAACTGCCGGAAATCGTCGTGGTATTCACTCCAGAGCGATGAAAACGTTTCAGTTTGCTCA
TGGAAAACGGTGTAACAAGGGTGAACACTATCCCATATCACCAGCTCACCGTCTTTCATTGCCATACGGA
ATTCCGGATGAGCATTCATCAGGCGGGCAAGAATGTGAATAAAGGCCGGATAAAACTTGTGCTTATTTTT
CTTTACGGTCTTTAAAAAGGCCGTAATATCCAGCTGAACGGTCTGGTTATAGGTACATTGAGCAACTGAC
TGAAATGCCTCAAAATGTTCTTTACGATGCCATTGGGATATATCAACGGTGGTATATCCAGTGATTTTTT
TCTCCATTTTAGCTTCCTTAGCTCCTGAAAATCTCGATAACTCAAAAAATACGCCCGGTAGTGATCTTAT
TTCATTATGGTGAAAGTTGGAACCTCTTACGTGCCGATCAACGTCTCATTTTCGCCAAAAGTTGGCCCAG
GGCTTCCCGGTATCAACAGGGACACCAGGATTTATTTATTCTGCGAAGTGATCTTCCGTCACAGGTATTT
ATTCGGCGCAAAGTGCGTCGGGTGATGCTGCCAACTTACTGATTTAGTGTATGATGGTGTTTTTGAGGTG
CTCCAGTGGCTTCTGTTTCTATCAGCTGTCCCTCCTGTTCAGCTACTGACGGGGTGGTGCGTAACGGCAA
AAGCACCGCCGGACATCAGCGCTAGCGGAGTGTATACTGGCTTACTATGTTGGCACTGATGAGGGTGTCA
GTGAAGTGCTTCATGTGGCAGGAGAAAAAAGGCTGCACCGGTGCGTCAGCAGAATATGTGATACAGGATA
TATTCCGCTTCCTCGCTCACTGACTCGCTACGCTCGGTCGTTCGACTGCGGCGAGCGGAAATGGCTTACG
AACGGGGCGGAGATTTCCTGGAAGATGCCAGGAAGATACTTAACAGGGAAGTGAGAGGGCCGCGGCAAAG
CCGTTTTTCCATAGGCTCCGCCCCCCTGACAAGCATCACGAAATCTGACGCTCAAATCAGTGGTGGCGAA
ACCCGACAGGACTATAAAGATACCAGGCGTTTCCCCCTGGCGGCTCCCTCGTGCGCTCTCCTGTTCCTGC
CTTTCGGTTTACCGGTGTCATTCCGCTGTTATGGCCGCGTTTGTCTCATTCCACGCCTGACACTCAGTTC
CGGGTAGGCAGTTCGCTCCAAGCTGGACTGTATGCACGAACCCCCCGTTCAGTCCGACCGCTGCGCCTTA
TCCGGTAACTATCGTCTTGAGTCCAACCCGGAAAGACATGCAAAAGCACCACTGGCAGCAGCCACTGGTA
ATTGATTTAGAGGAGTTAGTCTTGAAGTCATGCGCCGGTTAAGGCTAAACTGAAAGGACAAGTTTTGGTG
ACTGCGCTCCTCCAAGCCAGTTACCTCGGTTCAAAGAGTTGGTAGCTCAGAGAACCTTCGAAAAACCGCC
CTGCAAGGCGGTTTTTTCGTTTTCAGAGCAAGAGATTACGCGCAGACCAAAACGATCTCAAGAAGATCAT
CTTATTAATCAGATAAAATATTTCTAGATTTCAGTGCAATTTATCTCTTCAAATGTAGCACCTGAAGTCA
GCCCCATACGATATAAGTTGTAATTCTCATGTTTGACAGCTTATCATCGATAAGCTTTAATGCGGTAGTT
TATCACAGTTAAATTGCTAACGCAGTCAGGCACCGTGTATGAAATCTAACAATGCGCTCATCGTCATCCT
CGGCACCGTCACCCTGGATGCTGTAGGCATAGGCTTGGTTATGCCGGTACTGCCGGGCCTCTTGCGGGAT
ATCGTCCATTCCGACAGCATCGCCAGTCACTATGGCGTGCTGCTAGCGCTATATGCGTTGATGCAATTTC
TATGCGCACCCGTTCTCGGAGCACTGTCCGACCGCTTTGGCCGCCGCCCAGTCCTGCTCGCTTCGCTACT
TGGAGCCACTATCGACTACGCGATCATGGCGACCACACCCGTCCTGTGGATCCAGAACAGTTATGCCTGT
GCCGTTTTTTGTGGTATCAGGCGAGAATAGCACGTGGTGTGAATGCCTGTTTTTTGATCGTTTTCACAAA
AATTGAAATCCACAGTCTTGACAGAGAAAACACAGCGGCGTAATTTTTGATCTGTACATAAAACCAGTGG
TTATATGTACAGTATTTAATTTTAATTGATTGTTTTTAAAGTCAAAGAGGTTTTCT
